>Addgene plasmid #230766 | AiP20011 - pAAV-AiE2665m-minBG-SYFP2-WPRE3-BGHpA | addgene full sequence | sequence record 466346 | Addgene NGS Result
AAGCAGCAGATTACGCGCAGAAAAAAAGGATCTCAAGAAGATCCTTTGATCTTTTCTACGGGGTCTGACG
CTCAGTGGAACGAAAACTCACGTTAAGGGATTTTGGTCATGAGATTATCAAAAAGGATCTTCACCTAGAT
CCTTTTAAATTAAAAATGAAGTTTTAAATCAATCTAAAGTATATATGAGTAAACTTGGTCTGACAGTTAC
CAATGCTTAATCAGTGAGGCACCTATCTCAGCGATCTGTCTATTTCGTTCATCCATAGTTGCCTGACTCC
CCGTCGTGTAGATAACTACGATACGGGAGGGCTTACCATCTGGCCCCAGTGCTGCAATGATACCGCGAGA
CCCACGCTCACCGGCTCCAGATTTATCAGCAATAAACCAGCCAGCCGGAAGGGCCGAGCGCAGAAGTGGT
CCTGCAACTTTATCCGCCTCCATCCAGTCTATTAATTGTTGCCGGGAAGCTAGAGTAAGTAGTTCGCCAG
TTAATAGTTTGCGCAACGTTGTTGCCATTGCTACAGGCATCGTGGTGTCACGCTCGTCGTTTGGTATGGC
TTCATTCAGCTCCGGTTCCCAACGATCAAGGCGAGTTACATGATCCCCCATGTTGTGCAAAAAAGCGGTT
AGCTCCTTCGGTCCTCCGATCGTTGTCAGAAGTAAGTTGGCCGCAGTGTTATCACTCATGGTTATGGCAG
CACTGCATAATTCTCTTACTGTCATGCCATCCGTAAGATGCTTTTCTGTGACTGGTGAGTACTCAACCAA
GTCATTCTGAGAATAGTGTATGCGGCGACCGAGTTGCTCTTGCCCGGCGTCAATACGGGATAATACCGCG
CCACATAGCAGAACTTTAAAAGTGCTCATCATTGGAAAACGTTCTTCGGGGCGAAAACTCTCAAGGATCT
TACCGCTGTTGAGATCCAGTTCGATGTAACCCACTCGTGCACCCAACTGATCTTCAGCATCTTTTACTTT
CACCAGCGTTTCTGGGTGAGCAAAAACAGGAAGGCAAAATGCCGCAAAAAAGGGAATAAGGGCGACACGG
AAATGTTGAATACTCATACTCTTCCTTTTTCAATATTATTGAAGCATTTATCAGGGTTATTGTCTCATGA
GCGGATACATATTTGAATGTATTTAGAAAAATAAACAAATAGGGGTTCCGCGCACATTTCCCCGAAAAGT
GCCACCTGACGTCTAAGAAACCATTATTATCATGACATTAACCTATAAAAATAGGCGTATCACGAGGCCC
TTTCGTCTCGCGCGTTTCGGTGATGACGGTGAAAACCTCTGACACATGCAGCTCCCGGAGACGGTCACAG
CTTGTCTGTAAGCGGATGCCGGGAGCAGACAAGCCCGTCAGGGCGCGTCAGCGGGTGTTGGCGGGTGTCG
GGGCTGGCTTAACTATGCGGCATCAGAGCAGATTGTACTGAGAGTGCACCATAAAATTGTAAACGTTAAT
ATTTTGTTAAAATTCGCGTTAAATTTTTGTTAAATCAGCTCATTTTTTAACCAATAGACCGAAATCGGCA
AAATCCCTTATAAATCAAAAGAATAGCCCGAGATAGAGT
[37 nt withheld, positions 1580-1616]
AAAGAACGTGGACTCCAACGTCAAAGG
[141 nt withheld, positions 1644-1784]
G
[46 nt withheld, positions 1786-1831]
A
[95 nt withheld, positions 1833-1927]
TATGCGGTGTGAAATACCGCACAGATGCGTAAGGAGAAAATACCGCATCAGGCGCCCCTGCAGGCAGCTG
CGCGCTCGCTCGCTCACTGAGGCCGCCCGGGCAAAGCCCGGGCGTCGGGCGACCTTTGGTCGCCCGGCCT
CAGTGAGCGAGCGAGCGCGCAGAGAGGGAGTGGCCAACTCCATCACTAGGGGTTCCTGCGGCCGCTCGGT
CCGCACGTGAGATCTCATGCCTGCTATTGTCTTCCCAATCCTCCCCCTTGCTGTCCTGCCCCACCCCACC
CCCCAGAATAGAATGACACCTACTCAGACAATGCGATGCAATTTCCTCATTTTATTAGGAAAGGACAGTG
GGAGTGGCACCTTCCAGGGTCAAGGAAGGCACGGGGGAGGGGCAAACAACAGATGGCTGGCAACTAGAAG
GCACAGTCGAAGATCTCTCGAGCCACGGAATTGTCAGTGCCCAACAGCCGAGCCCCTGTCCAGCAGCGGG
CAAGGCAGGCGGCGATGAGTTCCGCCGTGGCAAGAACTAACCAGGATTTATACAAGGAGGAGAAAATGAA
AGCCATACGGGAAGCAATAGCATGATACAAAGGCATTAAAGCAGCGTATCCACATAGCGTAAAAGGAGCA
ACATAGTTAAGAATACCAGTCAATCTTTCACAAATTTTGTAATCCAGAGGTTGATTATGATATCGAATTC
GCGGCCGCGGCGCGCCGTCGACTTACTTGTACAGCTCGTCCATGCCGAGAGTGATCCCGGCGGCGGTCAC
GAACTCCAGCAGGACCATGTGATCGCGCTTCTCGTTGGGGTCTTTGCTCAGCTTGGACTGGTAGCTCAGG
TAGTGGTTGTCGGGCAGCAGCACGGGGCCGTCGCCGATGGGGGTGTTCTGCTGGTAGTGGTCGGCGAGCT
GCACGCCGCCGTCCTCGATGTTGTGGCGGATCTTGAAGTTGGCCTTGATGCCGTTCTTCTGCTTGTCGGC
GGTGATATAGACGTTGTGGCTGTTGTAGTTGTACTCCAGCTTGTGCCCCAGGATGTTGCCGTCCTCCTTG
AAGTCGATGCCCTTCAGCTCGATGCGGTTCACCAGGGTGTCGCCCTCGAACTTCACCTCGGCGCGGGTCT
TGTAGTTGCCGTCGTCCTTGAAGAAGATGGTGCGCTCCTGGACGTAGCCTTCGGGCATGGCGGACTTGAA
GAAGTCGTGCTGCTTCATGTGGTCGGGGTAGCGGGCGAAGCACTGCACGCCGTAGCCCAGGGTGGTCACG
AGGGTGGGCCAGGGCACGGGCAGCTTGCCGGTGGTGCAGATCAGCTTCAGGGTCAGCTTGCCGTAGGTGG
CATCGCCCTCGCCCTCGCCGGACACGCTGAACTTGTGGCCGTTTACGTCGCCGTCCAGCTCGACCAGGAT
GGGCACCACCCCGGTGAACAGCTCCTCGCCCTTGCTCACCATGGTGGCGACCGGTAGCGCTAGCTTCGAA
AGATCTGGATCCCAGAAGCAAATGTAAGCAATAGATGGCTCTGCCCTGACTTTTATGCCCAGCCCGAGCT
CCGCCGGCGGGCAGAAATCTGGGCTCCCGAGACCCTACAAGACAGCCAGCAGACCTGTGGTGCTAGGTGA
GCTGTGGGACTCTGGCGCCTGTCACTTTCCCTGTCTCTGGATTGCGCTGGCAATTCCAAGGCTCTCGGAG
ACTCCTTTCCGTGTTTACATCATTTAGCAGGGAAGGACTGTTAATGACTAATCTGTGTCCATGGGGCACA
GAGCCAAGGGAGAGATGCTGAAGCTTATGCCGGAAGGCCGCCTGTGGTCACCCAGGCTTCTGCTTCAGTC
TCTCCTCCTTCTCCTCCTCAGCCCACTGTCTCCTCATCTCACCCCAGAGAAGAACCGAGTTCTGAGAGTC
TACAGCAAAATTACTGGGCACTAGAAAGGAAGACTGGGCTCCGAATCCTCTTAGAGCCTTGGACATCTCT
GGCCCAAAGCAATCCAAGTAAGTACCCAGTCAACGCGTGCGGCCGCAGGAACCCCTAGTGATGGAGTTGG
CCACTCCCTCTCTGCGCGCTCGCTCGCTCACTGAGGCCGGGCGACCAAAGGTCGCCCGACGCCCGGGCGG
CCTCAGTGAGCGAGCGAGCGCGCAGCTGCCTGCAGGACATGTGAGCAAAAGGCCAGCAAAAGGCCAGGAA
CCGTAAAAAGGCCGCGTTGCTGGCGTTTTTCCATAGGCTCCGCCCCCCTGACGAGCATCACAAAAATCGA
CGCTCAAGTCAGAGGTGGCGAAACCCGACAGGACTATAAAGATACCAGGCGTTTCCCCCTGGAAGCTCCC
TCGTGCGCTCTCCTGTTCCGACCCTGCCGCTTACCGGATACCTGTCCGCCTTTCTCCCTTCGGGAAGCGT
GGCGCTTTCTCATAGCTCACGCTGTAGGTATCTCAGTTCGGTGTAGGTCGTTCGCTCCAAGCTGGGCTGT
GTGCACGAACCCCCCGTTCAGCCCGACCGCTGCGCCTTATCCGGTAACTATCGTCTTGAGTCCAACCCGG
TAAGACACGACTTATCGCCACTGGCAGCAGCCACTGGTAACAGGATTAGCAGAGCGAGGTATGTAGGCGG
TGCTACAGAGTTCTTGAAGTGGTGGCCTAACTACGGCTACACTAGAAGAACAGTATTTGGTATCTGCGCT
CTGCTGAAGCCAGTTACCTTCGGAAAAAGAGTTGGTAGCTCTTGATCCGGCAAACAAACCACCGCTGGTA
GCGGTGGTTTTTTTGTTTGC
Features (pLannotate 1.2.2; 14 found; start..end, strand, type, name):
    207..1067    -  CDS            AmpR: β-lactamase; bla; confers resistance to ampicillin, carbenicillin, and related antibiotics
   1068..1172    -  promoter       AmpR promoter: bla
   1267..1302    +  CDS            rop (fragment): Rop protein, which maintains plasmids at low copy number; rop
   1404..1453    +  misc_feature   bom (fragment): basis of mobility region from pBR322
   1454..1909    -  rep_origin     f1 ori (sequence partly withheld): f1 bacteriophage origin of replication; arrow indicates direction of (+) strand synthesis
   1928..1979    +  misc_feature   bom (fragment): basis of mobility region from pBR322
   1984..2124    -  repeat_region  AAV2 ITR: inverted terminal repeat of adeno-associated virus serotype 2 inverted
   2242..2353    -  polyA_signal   bGH poly(A) signal: bovine growth hormone polyadenylation signal
   2370..2450    -  misc_feature   WPRE (fragment): woodchuck hepatitis virus posttranscriptional regulatory element
   2456..2613    -  misc_feature   WPRE (fragment): woodchuck hepatitis virus posttranscriptional regulatory element
   2653..3369    -  CDS            SYFP2: SYFP2 is a basic (constitutively fluorescent) yellow fluorescent protein published in 2006, derived from Aequorea victoria. It is reported to be a very rapidly-maturing monomer with moderate acid sensitivity.
   3969..3996    -  repeat_region  AAV2 ITR (fragment): inverted terminal repeat of adeno-associated virus serotype 2 inverted
   4025..4052    -  repeat_region  AAV2 ITR (fragment): inverted terminal repeat of adeno-associated virus serotype 2 inverted
   4125..36      -  rep_origin     ori (across the origin): high-copy-number ColE1/pMB1/pBR322/pUC origin of replication
