[The description below was written by a language model from this plasmid's Addgene catalogue record and pLannotate feature annotations shown in this document.]
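Description:
AiP20011 - pAAV-AiE2665m-minBG-SYFP2-WPRE3-BGHpA is an adeno-associated virus transfer plasmid built on a pAAV2 backbone, about 4.7 kb in its sequenced form. It is one of a large series of enhancer AAV vectors made to give genetic access to defined brain cell types. In bacteria it is maintained at high copy through a ColE1/pUC-type origin and selected with ampicillin via the β-lactamase gene and its native promoter. The backbone also carries an f1 phage origin and short remnants of pBR322 rop and bom sequences. A recombination-deficient growth strain is recorded, consistent with the need to keep the repeat-rich ITRs intact.

The payload lies between AAV2 inverted terminal repeats, which are the cis elements needed for replication and packaging of the genome into AAV particles. One ITR is annotated in full, while the other is detected only as two short fragments, which may reflect limits of annotation or sequencing through this structured region. Inside the ITRs, the AiE2665m enhancer is placed upstream of a minimal β-globin promoter (minBG). The minimal promoter has little activity on its own, so expression depends on the enhancer's cell-type specificity. Neither the enhancer nor minBG is annotated in the feature table, but an unannotated stretch between the SYFP2 start and the fragmented ITR matches their expected position. The reporter is SYFP2, a rapidly maturing monomeric yellow fluorescent protein. It is followed by WPRE3, a shortened woodchuck posttranscriptional element (annotated as two WPRE fragments) that boosts transcript expression, and by the bovine growth hormone polyadenylation signal. The vector is used to fluorescently label specific brain cell populations, although the record does not state which population AiE2665m targets.
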