Addgene plasmid #230766: AiP20011 - pAAV-AiE2665m-minBG-SYFP2-WPRE3-BGHpA
Purpose: AiE2665m is an enhancer sequence, designed to drive AAV-mediated transgene expression in specific populations of brain cells
Depositing lab: Allen Institute for Brain Science & Bosiljka Tasic. Depositing organization: Allen Institute. Publication: A suite of enhancer AAVs and transgenic mouse lines for genetic access to cortical cell types. Ben-Simon Y, Hooper M, Narayan S, Daigle TL, Dwivedi D, Way SW, Oster A, Stafford DA, Mich JK, Taormina MJ, Martinez RA, Opitz-Araya X, Roth JR, Alexander JR, Allen S, Amster A, Arbuckle J, Ayala A, Baker PM, Bakken TE, Barcelli T, Barta S, Bendrick J, Bertagnolli D, Bielstein C, Bishwakarma P, Bowlus J, Boyer G, Brouner K, Casian B, Casper T, Chakka AB, Chakrabarty R, Chance RK, Chavan S, Clark M, Colbert K, Collman F, Daniel S, Departee M, DiValentin P, Donadio N, Dotson N, Egdorf T, Fliss T, Gabitto M, Garcia J, Gary A, Gasperini M, Gloe J, Goldy J, Gore BB, Graybuck L, Greisman N, Haeseleer F, Halterman C, Haradon Z, Hastings SD, Helback O, Ho W, Hockemeyer D, Huang C, Huff S, Hunker A, Johansen N, Jones D, Juneau Z, Kalmbach B, Kannan M, Khem S, Kussick E, Kutsal R, Larsen R, Lee C, Lee AY, Leibly M, Lenz GH, Li S, Liang E, Lusk N, Madigan Z, Malloy J, Malone J, McCue R, Melchor J, Mollenkopf T, Moosman S, Morin E, Newman D, Ng L, Ngo K, Omstead V, Otto S, Oyama A, Pena N, Pham T, Phillips E, Pom CA, Potekhina L, Ransford S, Ray PL, Rette D, Reynoldson C, Rimorin C, Rocha D, Ruiz A, Sanchez REA, Sawyer L, Sedeno-Cortes A, Sevigny JP, Shapovalova N, Shepard N, Shulga L, Sigler AR, Siverts L, Soliman S, Somasundaram S, Staats B, Stewart K, Szelenyi E, Tieu M, Trader C, Tran A, van Velthoven CTJ, Walker M, Wang Y, Weed N, Wirthlin M, Wood T, Wynalda B, Yao Z, Zhou T, Ariza J, Dee N, Reding M, Ronellenfitch K, Mufti S, Sunkin SM, Smith KA, Esposito L, Waters J, Thyagarajan B, Yao S, Lein ES, Zeng H, Levi BP, Ngai J, Ting JT, Tasic B. Cell. 2025 May 16:S0092-8674(25)00513-6. doi: 10.1016/j.cell.2025.05.002. PubMed 40403729.
Backbone
  Vector backbone: pAAV2
  Vector type: AAV
Growth in bacteria
  Bacterial resistance: Ampicillin, 100 μg/mL
  Growth temperature: 37°C
  Growth strain: NEB Stable
  Copy number: High Copy
Gene/Insert
  Gene/Insert name: SYFP2
  Species: Synthetic
  Promoter: minBG
  Cloning method: Gibson Cloning
Terms and licenses: Academic/Nonprofit Terms; Industry Terms: Not Available to Industry
How to cite: AiP20011 - pAAV-AiE2665m-minBG-SYFP2-WPRE3-BGHpA was a gift from Allen Institute for Brain Science & Bosiljka Tasic (Addgene plasmid # 230766 ; http://n2t.net/addgene:230766 ; RRID:Addgene_230766)
